>Addgene plasmid #34343 | KHBD00192 | depositor partial sequence | sequence record 40910 | KHBD00192 sequence 1521 bps
ATGACAGCAAAACGTGATAAGGATTACTCAAAAAATAAATCAGCACCTGGCATCGGATTCACCGCCGCCG
GCTCAACTAATGGCAGCGGCATAAAGTCCATCGGGCTGGTGAGCTCAACGCAGAATGTGACTTCGTCGCA
GGACATCAGCAAGCGGACAAACAAACCACTCATGGAGAAGCGCCGGCGGGCGCGAATCAACCAGAGCCTG
GCCATCCTGAAGGCCCTCATCCTCGAGTCCACCAAGACCCAAAATGCCAAGAACGGCGAGGGCCAGGCGA
AGCACACCAAGCTGGAGAAGGCGGACATCCTGGAGCTAACCGTTCGCCACTTTCAGCGGCATCGCAATCT
CGACGATCCCACGGTTAACAAATACAGAGCTGGTTACACGGACTGCGCTCGCGAGGTGGCTCGTTACCTG
GCCACCCCGGAACCGCCGCCCATGGGCACCATGCCCACCTTGGCGGAGCCCGGCTCCAAGGCGCGACTGC
TGCGCCACCTGGACCAGTGCATAGCCGAGATCGACGTGGAGATCTGTCCCCATTCGACGGCCGCGTTTGC
CGAAAGCCCCAGCAGTAGCAGTTGCTTCGACCTGAATCACGGGAAGAAGTCGCAGCCCGAGGAGCATTCG
CTGGACTACAGCAGCCAGGATTCGAATCCAGTGGACTACAGCAAGGGTCTGAAAATGGTAGCCGCTGAGC
AGAGGACGCTGCCCGTCACGCCAGCACCCCAGGATGAGAACAACAATCGTGGACTCCAGGCGCAGGCGCA
AACTCCGATACCAATACAGGTGCAAAGCCAGACACAAGGCCAGACGTCGCCGCATGTAGATGCCGTCGCT
CCCAGCGAGCTGAGCTACGAGGAGGATCGCAACAAGGTGTGCGCCAATGTCCTGGAGCAGTACAAGCAAC
AGCTTAAGGCGCACGTGCAGCAGCAACCAGAGTCCGCCAACGGAGTCCTGGTCCTGCCGCCCCACTATGT
CCAGCTGGCAGCGGCCCTTGGCCTTAGTGCCCAGCCGCTGGTGGATCCGATTGCTACCCGAACGGATTTT
GAGCGGTTGATAGAGTTGCAACGGGTTCAACCACATTTGGCCGGCAAGTTGAGTCCCAGTTTTCCGGGAG
GCTTGGAGGCTGCCCATGTCGCTGCCGCAGCAGCGGCTTATGCCAACAGCATGGCTGTGGCCGCTTCAGC
AGGAGCCTCAGTTGCGGCAATGGCTACTTCCGGTGCCGGAACGCCAACGGTGCACCAAGAGAGACCTGCC
TCGGTGGCAGCGTCTGTCAGTTCCGGCGTCTCGATGTCGGAACTGAAGTCCATGCCCGCCACGCAGCAAT
CCTCACCAAGATCCGAGAGTGGCATCGGTTCCAATGAGAACGAGGCTCCGGCGACCAGTCCGCGACCCCA
GACAAGCAACGCCGCTCGTCAGGCTCTAAGGCAACGCCAGGAGGAGGAGTATCACTACATGGCCCAGGCG
GCAGCTGCTGCAGCAGCAGCTGGGCAAGATGAGAGCATGTGGCGACCCTGG
