>Addgene plasmid #34343 | KHBD00192 | addgene partial sequence | sequence record 42037 | M13-Rev 5'-CAGGAAACAGCTATGACC-3'
TTTATTTTGACTGATAGTGACCTGTTCGTTGCAACAAATTGATAAGCAATGCTTTCTTATAATGCCAACT
TTGTACAAGAAAGTTGGCAACCAGGGTCGCCACATGCTCTCATCTTGCCCAGCTGCTGCTGCAGCAGCTG
CCGCCTGGGCCATGTAGTGATACTCCTCCTCCTGGCGTTGCCTTAGAGCCTGACGAGCGGCGTTGCTTGT
CTGGGGTCGCGGACTGGTCGCCGGAGCCTCGTTCTCATTGGAACCGATGCCACTCTCGGATCTTGGTGAG
GATTGCTGCGTGGCGGGCATGGACTTCAGTTCCGACATCGAGACGCCGGAACTGACAGACGCTGCCACCG
AGGCAGGTCTCTCTTGGTGCACCGTTGGCGTTCCGGCACCGGAAGTAGCCATTGCCGCAACTGAGGCTCC
TGCTGAAGCGGCCACAGCCATGCTGTTGGCATAAGCCGCTGCTGCGGCAGCGACATGGGCAGCCTCCAAG
CCTCCCGGAAAACTGGGACTCAACTTGCCGGCCAAATGTGGTTGAACCCGTTGCAACTCTATCAACCGCT
CAAAATCCGTTCGGGTAGCAATCGGATCCACCAGCGGCTGGGCACTAAGGCCAAGGGCCGCTGCCAGCTG
GACATAGTGGGGCGGCAGGACCAGGACTCCGTTGGCGGACTCTGGTTGCTGCTGCACGTGCGCCTTAAGC
TGTTGCTTGTACTGCTCCAGGACATTGGCGCACACCTTGTTGCGATCCTCCTCGTAGCTCAGCTCGCTG
