[The description below was written by a language model from this plasmid's Addgene catalogue record.]
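Description:
KHBD00192 is a Gateway entry-type clone built in the pDONR221 donor vector backbone (Invitrogen), carrying the open reading frame of the Drosophila melanogaster gene CG10446, also recorded as Side or "similar to Deadpan" and listed under the alias bHLHe51, which points to a basic helix-loop-helix transcription factor. The insert is about 1.5 kb in a backbone of roughly 2.5 kb. The plasmid is maintained at high copy in standard E. coli cloning strains under kanamycin selection. No feature table accompanies the record, so the origin of replication and the exact recombination sites flanking the insert are not itemised. However, an ORF introduced into pDONR221 by Gateway cloning normally ends up flanked by attL sites, and M13 forward and reverse primer sites on either side of the cassette are listed for sequence verification.

The plasmid has no recorded promoter, tag or reporter acting on the insert. It serves as a storage and shuttle clone rather than an expression construct. The depositor notes that ORFs in this collection were cloned open-ended, without a stop codon, so the coding sequence can be transferred by LR recombination into destination vectors that add C-terminal fusions as well as N-terminal ones. The clone belongs to a collection of fly ORFs associated with a study on automated protein-DNA interaction screening of Drosophila regulatory elements. This suggests its typical use is as a source of the CG10446 coding sequence for building fusion constructs for such interaction assays, or for other Gateway-compatible expression systems.
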