Addgene plasmid #34343: KHBD00192
Depositing lab: Bart Deplancke. Depositing organization: Swiss Federal Institute of Technology (EPFL). Publication: Automated protein-DNA interaction screening of Drosophila regulatory elements. Korneel Hens, Jean-Daniel Feuz, Alina Isakova, Antonina Lagovitina, Andreas Massouras, Julien Bryois, Patrick Callaerts, Susan E. Celniker, Bart Deplancke. Nat Methods. 2011 Oct 30;8(12):1065-70. 10.1038/nmeth.1763 PubMed 22037703.
Backbone
  Vector backbone: pDONR221
  Backbone manufacturer: Invitrogen
  Backbone size w/o insert (bp): 2536
  Vector type: Gateway Donor Vector
Growth in bacteria
  Bacterial resistance: Kanamycin, 50 μg/mL
  Growth temperature: 37°C
  Growth strain: DH5alpha
  Copy number: High Copy
Gene/Insert
  Gene/Insert name: CG10446 (alt names: FBgn0032741; Side; similar to Deadpan)
  Species: D. melanogaster (fly)
  Insert size (bp): 1521
  Entrez Gene: Side (a.k.a. Dmel_CG10446, CG10446, Dmel\CG10446, Sidestep, bHLHe51, side)
  Cloning method: Gateway Cloning
  Sequencing primers: 5′ M13F; 3′ M13R
Terms and licenses: Academic/Nonprofit Terms; Industry Terms: Not Available to Industry
Depositor comments: Please note that the ORFs in this collection were cloned open-ended (without a stop codon).
How to cite: KHBD00192 was a gift from Bart Deplancke (Addgene plasmid # 34343 ; http://n2t.net/addgene:34343 ; RRID:Addgene_34343)
